Addgene plasmid #224491: pME_Golgi-BFP_P2A_H2A_tdiRFP (JDW 1079)
Purpose: Gateway compatible middle entry clone containing GalT-mTagBFP-HA-P2A-H2A-tdiRFP (BFP golgi reporter and tandem infrared RFP nuclear reporter)
Depositing lab: Joshua Wythe. Depositing organization: University of Virginia. Publication: MultiSite Assembly of Gateway Induced Clones (MAGIC): a flexible cloning toolbox for use in vertebrate model systems. Gillespie WB 3rd, Zhang Y, Ruiz OE, Cerda J 3rd, Ortiz-Guzman J, Sherman M, Turner WD, Largoza G, Mosser LE, Fujimoto E, Chien CB, Kwan KM, Arenkiel BR, Devine WP, Wythe JD. Development. 2025 Nov 15;152(22):dev204308. doi: 10.1242/dev.204308. Epub 2025 Nov 13. PubMed 41230856.
Backbone
  Vector backbone: pDONR221
  Vector type: Gateway cloning
Growth in bacteria
  Bacterial resistance: Kanamycin, 50 μg/mL
  Growth temperature: 37°C
  Growth strain: DH5alpha
  Copy number: High Copy
Gene/Insert
  Gene/Insert name: Golgi-mTagBFP-P2A-H2A-tdiRFP
  Species: Synthetic
  Cloning method: Restriction Enzyme; 5′ cloning site unknown (unknown if destroyed)
Terms and licenses: Academic/Nonprofit Terms; Industry Terms: Not Available to Industry
Depositor comments: Please visit https://doi.org/10.1101/2024.07.13.603267 for bioRxiv preprint.
How to cite: pME_Golgi-BFP_P2A_H2A_tdiRFP (JDW 1079) was a gift from Joshua Wythe (Addgene plasmid # 224491 ; http://n2t.net/addgene:224491 ; RRID:Addgene_224491)
