[The description below was written by a language model from this plasmid's Addgene catalogue record and pLannotate feature annotations shown in this document.]
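Description:
pME_Golgi-BFP_P2A_H2A_tdiRFP (JDW 1079) is a Gateway middle entry clone built in the pDONR221 backbone, part of a MultiSite Gateway toolbox intended for assembling expression constructs for vertebrate model systems. The roughly 6.1 kb plasmid is propagated in E. coli from a high-copy ColE1/pUC-type origin and selected with kanamycin through the KanR aminoglycoside phosphotransferase gene. The rrnB T1 and T2 terminators upstream of the cassette are standard pDONR elements that insulate the insert from read-through transcription. A T7 promoter lies just outside attL2, and the short lacI and lacZα fragments annotated are backbone remnants.

The payload sits between attL1 and attL2, the sites used in an LR Clonase reaction to transfer the insert, together with 5′ and 3′ entry elements, into a destination vector. It is a single synthetic open reading frame encoding two compartment-specific reporters. The first is an N-terminal fragment of human beta-1,4-galactosyltransferase 1 (GalT), which serves as a Golgi-targeting sequence. It is fused to the monomeric blue fluorescent protein mTagBFP and, according to the catalogue description, an HA epitope tag that the feature table does not annotate separately. A P2A ribosome-skipping peptide follows, so the downstream protein is released as a separate polypeptide: a histone H2A variant fused to tandem-dimer iRFP, made of two iRFP713 copies joined by a short linker. This near-infrared, biliverdin-dependent reporter marks chromatin and therefore nuclei.

As an entry clone, the construct carries no eukaryotic promoter or polyadenylation signal of its own; these are supplied on recombination. Its use is simultaneous labelling of the Golgi and the nucleus from one transcript.
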