Features (pLannotate 1.2.2; 16 found; start..end, strand, type, name):
    121..213     +  CDS            lacI (fragment): lac repressor; lacI; The lac repressor binds to the lac operator to inhibit transcription in E. coli. This inhibition can be relieved by adding lactose or isopropyl-β-D-thiogalactopyranoside (IPTG).
    268..295     -  terminator     rrnB T2 terminator: transcription terminator T2 from the E. coli rrnB gene
    427..470     +  terminator     rrnB T1 terminator: Escherichia coli rrnB; transcription terminator T1 from the E. coli rrnB gene
    517..553     -  CDS            lacZα (fragment): LacZα fragment of β-galactosidase; lacZ fragment
    569..668     +  protein_bind   attL1: mutant version of attL; recombination site for the Gateway® LR reaction LR Clonase™
    697..954     +  CDS            B4GALT1 (fragment): B4GT1_HUMAN - Also known as GGTB2. Experimental evidence at protein level: Swiss-Prot protein existence level 1. [Processed beta-1,4-galactosyltransferase 1]: The cell surface form functions as a recognition molecule during a variety of cell to cell and cell to matrix interactions, as those occurring during development and egg fertilization, by binding to specific oligosaccharide ligands on opposing cells or in the extracellular matrix. From Homo sapiens (Human).
    970..1670    +  CDS            TagBFP (fragment): monomeric blue fluorescent protein mammalian codon-optimized
   1714..1769    +  CDS            P2A (fragment): 2A peptide from porcine teschovirus-1 polyprotein Eukaryotic ribosomes fail to insert a peptide bond between the Gly and Pro residues, yielding separate polypeptides.
   1777..2160    +  CDS            H2AZ2: H2AV_CHICK - Also known as H2AF. Experimental evidence at protein level: Swiss-Prot protein existence level 1. Variant histone H2A which replaces conventional H2A in a subset of nucleosomes. Nucleosomes wrap and compact DNA into chromatin, limiting DNA accessibility to the cellular machineries which require DNA as a template. Histones thereby play a central role in transcription regulation, DNA repair, DNA replication and chromosomal stability. DNA accessibility is regulated via a complex set of post- translational modifications of histones, also called histone code, and nucleosome remodeling.
   2179..3126    +  CDS            iRFP713: iRFP713 is a basic (constitutively fluorescent) near ir fluorescent protein published in 2011, derived from Rhodopseudomonas palustris. It has low acid sensitivity. It requires the cofactor biliverdin for fluorescence.
   3127..3204    +  CDS            TDsmURFP (fragment): TDsmURFP is a basic (constitutively fluorescent) near ir fluorescent protein published in 2016, derived from Trichodesmium erythraeum IMS101. It requires the cofactor biliverdin for fluorescence.
   3205..4149    +  CDS            iRFP713: iRFP713 is a basic (constitutively fluorescent) near ir fluorescent protein published in 2011, derived from Rhodopseudomonas palustris. It has low acid sensitivity. It requires the cofactor biliverdin for fluorescence.
   4197..4296    -  protein_bind   attL2: mutant version of attL; recombination site for the Gateway® LR reaction LR Clonase™
   4314..4332    -  promoter       T7 promoter: promoter for bacteriophage T7 RNA polymerase
   4466..5275    +  CDS            KanR: aminoglycoside phosphotransferase; aph(3')-Ia; confers resistance to kanamycin in bacteria or G418 (Geneticin®) in eukaryotes
   5422..6010    +  rep_origin     ori: high-copy-number ColE1/pMB1/pBR322/pUC origin of replication
>Addgene plasmid #224491 | pME_Golgi-BFP_P2A_H2A_tdiRFP (JDW 1079) | addgene full sequence | sequence record 447359 | Addgene NGS Result
CTTTCCTGCGTTATCCCCTGATTCTGTGGATAACCGTATTACCGCCTTTGAGTGAGCTGATACCGCTCGC
CGCAGCCGAACGACCGAGCGCAGCGAGTCAGTGAGCGAGGAAGCGGAAGAGCGCCCAATACGCAAACCGC
CTCTCCCCGCGCGTTGGCCGATTCATTAATGCAGCTGGCACGACAGGTTTCCCGACTGGAAAGCGGGCAG
TGAGCGCAACGCAATTAATACGCGTACCGCTAGCCAGGAAGAGTTTGTAGAAACGCAAAAAGGCCATCCG
TCAGGATGGCCTTCTGCTTAGTTTGATGCCTGGCAGTTTATGGCGGGCGTCCTGCCCGCCACCCTCCGGG
CCGTTGCTTCACAACGTTCAAATCCGCTCCCGGCGGATTTGTCCTACTCAGGAGAGCGTTCACCGACAAA
CAACAGATAAAACGAAAGGCCCAGTCTTCCGACTGAGCCTTTCGTTTTATTTGATGCCTGGCAGTTCCCT
ACTCTCGCGTTAACGCTAGCATGGATGTTTTCCCAGTCACGACGTTGTAAAACGACGGCCAGTCTTAAGC
TCGGGCCCCAAATAATGATTTTATTTTGACTGATAGTGACCTGTTCGTTGCAACACATTGATGAGCAATG
CTTTTTTATAATGCCAACTTTGTACAAAAAAGCAGGCTCCTTAATTAAGAATTCTCTAGAGCCACCATGA
GGCTTCGGGAGCCGCTCCTGAGCGGCAGCGCCGCGATGCCAGGCGCGTCCCTACAGCGGGCCTGCCGCCT
GCTCGTGGCCGTCTGCGCTCTGCACCTTGGCGTCACCCTCGTTTACTACCTGGCTGGCCGCGACCTGAGC
CGCCTGCCCCAACTGGTCGGAGTCTCCACACCGCTGCAGGGCGGCTCGAACAGTGCCGCCGCCATCGGGC
AGTCCTCCGGGGAGCTCCGGACCGGAGGGGCCAAGGATCCACCCGTCGCCACCATCGATATGAGCGAGCT
GATTAAGGAGAACATGCACATGAAGCTGTACATGGAGGGCACCGTGGACAACCATCACTTCAAGTGCACA
TCCGAGGGCGAAGGCAAGCCCTACGAGGGCACCCAGACCATGAGAATCAAGGTGGTCGAGGGCGGCCCTC
TCCCCTTCGCCTTCGACATCCTGGCTACTAGCTTCCTCTACGGCAGCAAGACCTTCATCAACCACACCCA
GGGCATCCCCGACTTCTTCAAGCAGTCCTTCCCTGAGGGCTTCACATGGGAGAGAGTCACCACATACGAA
GACGGGGGCGTGCTGACCGCTACCCAGGACACCAGCCTCCAGGACGGCTGCCTCATCTACAACGTCAAGA
TCAGAGGGGTGAACTTCACATCCAACGGCCCTGTGATGCAGAAGAAAACACTCGGCTGGGAGGCCTTCAC
CGAGACGCTGTACCCCGCTGACGGCGGCCTGGAAGGCAGAAACGACATGGCCCTGAAGCTCGTGGGCGGG
AGCCATCTGATCGCAAACGCCAAGACCACATATAGATCCAAGAAACCCGCTAAGAACCTCAAGATGCCTG
GCGTCTACTATGTGGACTACAGACTGGAAAGAATCAAGGAGGCCAACAACGAGACCTACGTCGAGCAGCA
CGAGGTGGCAGTGGCCAGATACTGCGACCTCCCTAGCAAACTGGGGCACAAGCTTAATTATGACGTCCCA
GATTACGCAAGTTTGCCCAGATCTGGCAGCGGCGCCACGAACTTCTCTCTGTTAAAGCAAGCAGGCGACG
TGGAAGAAAACCCCGGTCCCGGTACCATGGCAGGTGGAAAAGCAGGTAAAGACAGTGGAAAAGCCAAGAC
GAAAGCCGTCTCCAGGTCTCAGAGAGCTGGTCTGCAGTTCCCTGTAGGTCGTATCCACAGGCACCTGAAG
ACCCGAACCACCAGCCATGGCCGTGTCGGAGCTACAGCTGCGGTTTACAGTGCTGCTATCCTGGAGTATC
TCACCGCTGAGGTGCTGGAGTTGGCTGGAAACGCTTCTAAGGATCTGAAGGTGAAGCGAATCACTCCCAG
ACATTTACAGCTGGCCATCCGCGGAGACGAGGAGCTGGACTCGCTTATCAAGGCCACCATTGCTGGAGGA
GGAGTCATTCCTCACATCCACAAGTCTCTGATTGGTAAGAAGGGCCAGCAGAAAACCGCAGATCCACCGG
TCGACACCATGGCCGAAGGGAGCGTGGCAAGACAGCCCGATCTGCTGACATGCGACGACGAACCAATCCA
CATTCCAGGAGCTATCCAGCCTCATGGACTGCTGCTGGCTCTGGCCGCTGACATGACTATCGTGGCAGGC
TCTGATAACCTGCCAGAGCTGACCGGGCTGGCTATCGGAGCACTGATTGGCCGGTCCGCAGCCGACGTGT
TCGATTCTGAGACTCACAATAGACTGACCATCGCCCTGGCTGAACCTGGGGCTGCAGTGGGAGCCCCAAT
TACCGTCGGCTTCACAATGCGAAAGGACGCTGGCTTTATCGGGTCCTGGCACCGCCATGATCAGCTGATT
TTTCTGGAGCTGGAACCACCTCAGAGAGACGTGGCAGAGCCACAGGCTTTCTTTCGGAGAACAAACAGCG
CCATCAGGCGCCTGCAGGCCGCTGAGACTCTGGAATCCGCTTGCGCAGCCGCTGCACAGGAAGTGAGGAA
GATCACCGGGTTCGATCGCGTCATGATCTACAGATTCGCCTCAGACTTTAGCGGAGAAGTGATCGCAGAA
GATCGCTGTGCCGAGGTCGAAAGTAAACTGGGCCTGCATTACCCAGCCTCAACCGTGCCTGCACAGGCAC
GACGGCTGTATACAATCAACCCCGTGCGGATCATTCCCGACATTAATTACAGACCAGTGCCCGTCACACC
TGACCTGAACCCAGTGACTGGGAGGCCCATTGATCTGAGCTTCGCCATTCTGCGCAGCGTGTCCCCTGTC
CACCTGGAGTTTATGAGGAATATCGGAATGCATGGCACCATGTCTATCAGTATTCTGAGAGGCGAAAGGC
TGTGGGGGCTGATCGTGTGCCACCATCGGACACCTTACTATGTGGACCTGGACGGCAGGCAGGCTTGTGA
ACTGGTGGCTCAGGTGCTGGCTTGGCAGATTGGCGTGATGAAGGAGGGGCATGGCACCGGCAGCACCGGC
AGCGGCAGCAGCGGCCGCTCCGGCACCGCCTCCTCCGAGGACAACAACATGGCCGCCGAAGGGAGCGTGG
CAAGACAGCCCGATCTGCTGACATGCGACGACGAACCAATCCACATTCCAGGAGCTATCCAGCCTCATGG
ACTGCTGCTGGCTCTGGCCGCTGACATGACTATCGTGGCAGGCTCTGATAACCTGCCAGAGCTGACCGGG
CTGGCTATCGGAGCACTGATTGGCCGGTCCGCAGCCGACGTGTTCGATTCTGAGACTCACAATAGACTGA
CCATCGCCCTGGCTGAACCTGGGGCTGCAGTGGGAGCCCCAATTACCGTCGGCTTCACAATGCGAAAGGA
CGCTGGCTTTATCGGGTCCTGGCACCGCCATGATCAGCTGATTTTTCTGGAGCTGGAACCACCTCAGAGA
GACGTGGCAGAGCCACAGGCTTTCTTTCGGAGAACAAACAGCGCCATCAGGCGCCTGCAGGCCGCTGAGA
CTCTGGAATCCGCTTGCGCAGCCGCTGCACAGGAAGTGAGGAAGATCACCGGGTTCGATCGCGTCATGAT
CTACAGATTCGCCTCAGACTTTAGCGGAGAAGTGATCGCAGAAGATCGCTGTGCCGAGGTCGAAAGTAAA
CTGGGCCTGCATTACCCAGCCTCAACCGTGCCTGCACAGGCACGACGGCTGTATACAATCAACCCCGTGC
GGATCATTCCCGACATTAATTACAGACCAGTGCCCGTCACACCTGACCTGAACCCAGTGACTGGGAGGCC
CATTGATCTGAGCTTCGCCATTCTGCGCAGCGTGTCCCCTGTCCACCTGGAGTTTATGAGGAATATCGGA
ATGCATGGCACCATGTCTATCAGTATTCTGAGAGGCGAAAGGCTGTGGGGGCTGATCGTGTGCCACCATC
GGACACCTTACTATGTGGACCTGGACGGCAGGCAGGCTTGTGAACTGGTGGCTCAGGTGCTGGCTTGGCA
GATTGGCGTGATGAAGGAGGAATAACTCGAGTAATGATAAACTAGTGTTTAAACTACGTAACTAGGACCC
AGCTTTCTTGTACAAAGTTGGCATTATAAGAAAGCATTGCTTATCAATTTGTTGCAACGAACAGGTCACT
ATCAGTCAAAATAAAATCATTATTTGCCATCCAGCTGATATCCCCTATAGTGAGTCGTATTACATGGTCA
TAGCTGTTTCCTGGCAGCTCTGGCCCGTGTCTCAAAATCTCTGATGTTACATTGCACAAGATAAAAATAT
ATCATCATGAACAATAAAACTGTCTGCTTACATAAACAGTAATACAAGGGGTGTTATGAGCCATATTCAA
CGGGAAACGTCGAGGCCGCGATTAAATTCCAACATGGATGCTGATTTATATGGGTATAAATGGGCTCGCG
ATAATGTCGGGCAATCAGGTGCGACAATCTATCGCTTGTATGGGAAGCCCGATGCGCCAGAGTTGTTTCT
GAAACATGGCAAAGGTAGCGTTGCCAATGATGTTACAGATGAGATGGTCAGACTAAACTGGCTGACGGAA
TTTATGCCTCTTCCGACCATCAAGCATTTTATCCGTACTCCTGATGATGCATGGTTACTCACCACTGCGA
TCCCCGGAAAAACAGCATTCCAGGTATTAGAAGAATATCCTGATTCAGGTGAAAATATTGTTGATGCGCT
GGCAGTGTTCCTGCGCCGGTTGCATTCGATTCCTGTTTGTAATTGTCCTTTTAACAGCGATCGCGTATTT
CGTCTCGCTCAGGCGCAATCACGAATGAATAACGGTTTGGTTGATGCGAGTGATTTTGATGACGAGCGTA
ATGGCTGGCCTGTTGAACAAGTCTGGAAAGAAATGCATAAACTTTTGCCATTCTCACCGGATTCAGTCGT
CACTCATGGTGATTTCTCACTTGATAACCTTATTTTTGACGAGGGGAAATTAATAGGTTGTATTGATGTT
GGACGAGTCGGAATCGCAGACCGATACCAGGATCTTGCCATCCTATGGAACTGCCTCGGTGAGTTTTCTC
CTTCATTACAGAAACGGCTTTTTCAAAAATATGGTATTGATAATCCTGATATGAATAAATTGCAGTTTCA
TTTGATGCTCGATGAGTTTTTCTAATCAGAATTGGTTAATTGGTTGTAACACTGGCAGAGCATTACGCTG
ACTTGACGGGACGGCGCAAGCTCATGACCAAAATCCCTTAACGTGAGTTACGCGTCGTTCCACTGAGCGT
CAGACCCCGTAGAAAAGATCAAAGGATCTTCTTGAGATCCTTTTTTTCTGCGCGTAATCTGCTGCTTGCA
AACAAAAAAACCACCGCTACCAGCGGTGGTTTGTTTGCCGGATCAAGAGCTACCAACTCTTTTTCCGAAG
GTAACTGGCTTCAGCAGAGCGCAGATACCAAATACTGTTCTTCTAGTGTAGCCGTAGTTAGGCCACCACT
TCAAGAACTCTGTAGCACCGCCTACATACCTCGCTCTGCTAATCCTGTTACCAGTGGCTGCTGCCAGTGG
CGATAAGTCGTGTCTTACCGGGTTGGACTCAAGACGATAGTTACCGGATAAGGCGCAGCGGTCGGGCTGA
ACGGGGGGTTCGTGCACACAGCCCAGCTTGGAGCGAACGACCTACACCGAACTGAGATACCTACAGCGTG
AGCTATGAGAAAGCGCCACGCTTCCCGAAGGGAGAAAGGCGGACAGGTATCCGGTAAGCGGCAGGGTCGG
AACAGGAGAGCGCACGAGGGAGCTTCCAGGGGGAAACGCCTGGTATCTTTATAGTCCTGTCGGGTTTCGC
CACCTCTGACTTGAGCGTCGATTTTTGTGATGCTCGTCAGGGGGGCGGAGCCTATGGAAAAACGCCAGCA
ACGCGGCCTTTTTACGGTTCCTGGCCTTTTGCTGGCCTTTTGCTCACATGTT
